>Addgene plasmid #189770 | pEB3-mScarlet3_N1 | addgene full sequence | sequence record 376485 | Addgene NGS Result
CGCCCAGTTCCGCCCATTCTCCGCCCCATGGCTGACTAATTTTTTTTATTTATGCAGAGGCCGAGGCCGC
CTCGGCCTCTGAGCTATTCCAGAAGTAGTGAGGAGGCTTTTTTGGAGGCCTAGGCTTTTGCAAAGATCGA
TCAAGAGACAGGATGAGGATCGTTTCGCATGATTGAACAAGATGGATTGCACGCAGGTTCTCCGGCCGCT
TGGGTGGAGAGGCTATTCGGCTATGACTGGGCACAACAGACAATCGGCTGCTCTGATGCCGCCGTGTTCC
GGCTGTCAGCGCAGGGGCGCCCGGTTCTTTTTGTCAAGACCGACCTGTCCGGTGCCCTGAATGAACTGCA
AGACGAGGCAGCGCGGCTATCGTGGCTGGCCACGACGGGCGTTCCTTGCGCAGCTGTGCTCGACGTTGTC
ACTGAAGCGGGAAGGGACTGGCTGCTATTGGGCGAAGTGCCGGGGCAGGATCTCCTGTCATCTCACCTTG
CTCCTGCCGAGAAAGTATCCATCATGGCTGATGCAATGCGGCGGCTGCATACGCTTGATCCGGCTACCTG
CCCATTCGACCACCAAGCGAAACATCGCATCGAGCGAGCACGTACTCGGATGGAAGCCGGTCTTGTCGAT
CAGGATGATCTGGACGAAGAGCATCAGGGGCTCGCGCCAGCCGAACTGTTCGCCAGGCTCAAGGCGAGCA
TGCCCGACGGCGAGGATCTCGTCGTGACCCATGGCGATGCCTGCTTGCCGAATATCATGGTGGAAAATGG
CCGCTTTTCTGGATTCATCGACTGTGGCCGGCTGGGTGTGGCGGACCGCTATCAGGACATAGCGTTGGCT
ACCCGTGATATTGCTGAAGAGCTTGGCGGCGAATGGGCTGACCGCTTCCTCGTGCTTTACGGTATCGCCG
CTCCCGATTCGCAGCGCATCGCCTTCTATCGCCTTCTTGACGAGTTCTTCTGAGCGGGACTCTGGGGTTC
GAAATGACCGACCAAGCGACGCCCAACCTGCCATCACGAGATTTCGATTCCACCGCCGCCTTCTATGAAA
GGTTGGGCTTCGGAATCGTTTTCCGGGACGCCGGCTGGATGATCCTCCAGCGCGGGGATCTCATGCTGGA
GTTCTTCGCCCACCCTAGGGGGAGGCTAACTGAAACACGGAAGGAGACAATACCGGAAGGAACCCGCGCT
ATGACGGCAATAAAAAGACAGAATAAAACGCACGGTGTTGGGTCGTTTGTTCATAAACGCGGGGTTCGGT
CCCAGGGCTGGCACTCTGTCGATACCCCACCGAGACCCCATTGGGGCCAATACGCCCGCGTTTCTTCCTT
TTCCCCACCCCACCCCCCAAGTTCGGGTGAAGGCCCAGGGCTCGCAGCCAACGTCGGGGCGGCAGGCCCT
GCCATAGCCTCAGGTTACTCATATATACTTTAGATTGATTTAAAACTTCATTTTTAATTTAAAAGGATCT
AGGTGAAGATCCTTTTTGATAATCTCATGACCAAAATCCCTTAACGTGAGTTTTCGTTCCACTGAGCGTC
AGACCCCGTAGAAAAGATCAAAGGATCTTCTTGAGATCCTTTTTTTCTGCGCGTAATCTGCTGCTTGCAA
ACAAAAAAACCACCGCTACCAGCGGTGGTTTGTTTGCCGGATCAAGAGCTACCAACTCTTTTTCCGAAGG
TAACTGGCTTCAGCAGAGCGCAGATACCAAATACTGTTCTTCTAGTGTAGCCGTAGTTAGGCCACCACTT
CAAGAACTCTGTAGCACCGCCTACATACCTCGCTCTGCTAATCCTGTTACCAGTGGCTGCTGCCAGTGGC
GATAAGTCGTGTCTTACCGGGTTGGACTCAAGACGATAGTTACCGGATAAGGCGCAGCGGTCGGGCTGAA
CGGGGGGTTCGTGCACACAGCCCAGCTTGGAGCGAACGACCTACACCGAACTGAGATACCTACAGCGTGA
GCTATGAGAAAGCGCCACGCTTCCCGAAGGGAGAAAGGCGGACAGGTATCCGGTAAGCGGCAGGGTCGGA
ACAGGAGAGCGCACGAGGGAGCTTCCAGGGGGAAACGCCTGGTATCTTTATAGTCCTGTCGGGTTTCGCC
ACCTCTGACTTGAGCGTCGATTTTTGTGATGCTCGTCAGGGGGGCGGAGCCTATGGAAAAACGCCAGCAA
CGCGGCCTTTTTACGGTTCCTGGCCTTTTGCTGGCCTTTTGCTCACATGTTCTTTCCTGCGTTATCCCCT
GATTCTGTGGATAACCGTATTACCGCCATGCATTAGTTATTAATAGTAATCAATTACGGGGTCATTAGTT
CATAGCCCATATATGGAGTTCCGCGTTACATAACTTACGGTAAATGGCCCGCCTGGCTGACCGCCCAACG
ACCCCCGCCCATTGACGTCAATAATGACGTATGTTCCCATAGTAACGCCAATAGGGACTTTCCATTGACG
TCAATGGGTGGAGTATTTACGGTAAACTGCCCACTTGGCAGTACATCAAGTGTATCATATGCCAAGTACG
CCCCCTATTGACGTCAATGACGGTAAATGGCCCGCCTGGCATTATGCCCAGTACATGACCTTATGGGACT
TTCCTACTTGGCAGTACATCTACGTATTAGTCATCGCTATTACCATGGTGATGCGGTTTTGGCAGTACAT
CAATGGGCGTGGATAGCGGTTTGACTCACGGGGATTTCCAAGTCTCCACCCCATTGACGTCAATGGGAGT
TTGTTTTGGCACCAAAATCAACGGGACTTTCCAAAATGTCGTAACAACTCCGCCCCATTGACGCAAATGG
GCGGTAGGCGTGTACGGTGGGAGGTCTATATAAGCAGAGCTGGTTTAGTGAACCGTCAGATCCGCTAGCG
CTACCGGACTCAGATCTCGAGCTCAAGCTTCGAATTCTGCAGTCGACTGCCACCATGGCCGTCAATGTGT
ACTCCACATCTGTGACCAGTGAAAATCTGAGTCGCCATGATATGCTTGCATGGGTCAACGACTCCCTGCA
CCTCAACTATACCAAGATAGAACAGCTTTGTTCAGGGGCAGCCTACTGCCAGTTCATGGACATGCTCTTC
CCCGGCTGTGTGCACTTGAGGAAAGTGAAGTTCCAGGCCAAACTAGAGCATGAATACATCCACAACTTCA
AGGTGCTGCAAGCAGCTTTCAAGAAGATGGGTGTTGACAAAATCATTCCTGTAGAGAAATTAGTGAAAGG
AAAATTCCAAGATAATTTTGAGTTTATTCAGTGGTTTAAGAAATTCTTTGACGCAAACTATGATGGAAAG
GATTACAACCCTCTGCTGGCGCGGCAGGGCCAGGACGTAGCGCCACCTCCTAACCCAGGTGATCAGATCT
TCAACAAATCCAAGAAACTCATTGGCACAGCAGTTCCACAGAGGACGTCCCCCACAGGCCCAAAAAACAT
GCAGACCTCTGGCCGGCTGAGCAATGTGGCCCCCCCCTGCATTCTCCGGAAGAATCCTCCATCAGCCCGA
AATGGCGGCCATGAGACTGATGCCCAAATTCTTGAACTCAACCAACAGCTGGTGGACTTGAAGCTGACAG
TGGATGGGCTGGAGAAGGAACGTGACTTCTACTTCAGCAAACTTCGTGACATCGAGCTCATCTGCCAGGA
GCATGAAAGTGAAAACAGCCCTGTTATCTCAGGCATCATTGGCATCCTCTATGCCACAGAGGAAGGATTC
GCACCCCCTGAGGACGATGAGATTGAAGAGCATCAACAAGAAGACCAGGACGAGTACCTGGATCCACCGG
TCGCCACCATGGATAGCACCGAGGCAGTGATCAAGGAGTTCATGCGGTTCAAGGTGCACATGGAGGGCTC
CATGAACGGCCACGAGTTCGAGATCGAGGGCGAGGGCGAGGGCCGCCCCTACGAGGGCACCCAGACCGCC
AAGCTGAGGGTGACCAAGGGTGGCCCCCTGCCCTTCTCCTGGGACATCCTGTCCCCTCAGTTCATGTACG
GCTCCAGGGCCTTCACGAAGCACCCCGCCGACATCCCCGACTACTGGAAGCAGTCCTTCCCCGAGGGCTT
CAAGTGGGAGCGCGTGATGAACTTCGAGGACGGCGGCGCCGTGTCCGTGGCCCAGGACACCTCCCTGGAG
GACGGCACCCTGATCTACAAGGTGAAGCTCCGCGGCACCAACTTCCCTCCTGACGGCCCCGTAATGCAGA
AGAAGACAATGGGCTGGGAAGCATCCACCGAGCGGTTGTACCCCGAGGACGTCGTGCTGAAGGGCGACAT
TAAGATGGCCCTGCGCCTGAAGGACGGCGGCCGCTACCTGGCGGACTTCAAGACCACCTACAGGGCCAAG
AAGCCCGTGCAGATGCCCGGCGCCTTCAACATCGACCGCAAGTTGGACATCACATCCCACAACGAGGACT
ACACCGTGGTGGAACAGTACGAACGCTCCGTGGCCCGCCACTCCACCGGCGGCTCCGGTGGCTCCTAACT
GTACAAGTAAGAATTGGCCGCGACTCTAGATCATAATCAGCCATACCACATTTGTAGAGGTTTTACTTGC
TTTAAAAAACCTCCCACACCTCCCCCTGAACCTGAAACATAAAATGAATGCAATTGTTGTTGTTAACTTG
TTTATTGCAGCTTATAATGGTTACAAATAAAGCAATAGCATCACAAATTTCACAAATAAAGCATTTTTTT
CACTGCATTCTAGTTGTGGTTTGTCCAAACTCATCAATGTATCTTAAGGCGTAAATTGTAAGCGTTAATA
TTTTGTTAAAATTCGCGTTAAATTTTTGTTAAATCAGCTCATTTTTTAACCAATAGGCCGAAATCGGCAA
AATCCCTTATAAATCAAAAGAATAGACCGAGATAGGGT
[37 nt withheld, positions 4869-4905]
AAAGAACGTGGACTCCAACGTCAAAGG
[49 nt withheld, positions 4933-4981]
T
[91 nt withheld, positions 4983-5073]
G
[124 nt withheld, positions 5075-5198]
CAGGTGGCACTTTTCGGGGAAATGTGCGCGGAACCCCTATTTGTTTATTTTTCTAAATACATTCAAATAT
GTATCCGCTCATGAGACAATAACCCTGATAAATGCTTCAATAATATTGAAAAAGGAAGAGTCCTGAGGCG
GAAAGAACCAGCTGTGGAATGTGTGTCAGTTAGGGTGTGGAAAGTCCCCAGGCTCCCCAGCAGGCAGAAG
TATGCAAAGCATGCATCTCAATTAGTCAGCAACCAGGTGTGGAAAGTCCCCAGGCTCCCCAGCAGGCAGA
AGTATGCAAAGCATGCATCTCAATTAGTCAGCAACCATAGTCCCGCCCCTAACTCCGCCCATCCCGCCCC
TAACTC
Features (pLannotate 1.2.2; 15 found; start..end, strand, type, name):
    169..963     +  CDS            NeoR/KanR: aminoglycoside phosphotransferase from Tn5; aph(3')-II (or nptII); confers resistance to neomycin, kanamycin, and G418 (Geneticin®)
    984..1136    +  CDS            ble (fragment): BLE_KLEPN - Experimental evidence at protein level: Swiss-Prot protein existence level 1. Binding protein with a strong affinity to the bleomycin family of antibiotics. Binds to CL990; an antimitotic-antibiotic compound. From Klebsiella pneumoniae.
   1195..1242    +  polyA_signal   HSV TK poly(A) signal: herpes simplex virus thymidine kinase polyadenylation signal (Cole and Stacy, 1985)
   1333..1349    -  polyA_signal   bGH poly(A) signal (fragment): bovine growth hormone polyadenylation signal
   1571..2159    +  rep_origin     ori: high-copy-number ColE1/pMB1/pBR322/pUC origin of replication
   2334..2637    +  enhancer       CMV enhancer: human cytomegalovirus immediate early enhancer
   2638..2841    +  promoter       CMV promoter: human cytomegalovirus (CMV) immediate early promoter
   2864..2917    +  misc_feature   MCS (fragment): multiple cloning site
   2925..3767    +  CDS            MAPRE3: MARE3_HUMAN - Experimental evidence at protein level: Swiss-Prot protein existence level 1. Plus-end tracking protein (+TIP) that binds to the plus-end of microtubules and regulates the dynamics of the microtubule cytoskeleton. Promotes microtubule growth. May be involved in spindle function by stabilizing microtubules and anchoring them at centrosomes. Also acts as a regulator of minus-end microtubule organization: interacts with the complex formed by AKAP9 and PDE4DIP, leading to recruit CAMSAP2 to the Golgi apparatus, thereby tethering non- centrosomal minus-end microtubules to the Golgi, a
   3789..4459    +  CDS            mScarlet-2I (fragment): mScarlet-I derivative in which the N- and C-termini have been modified to reduce cytotoxicity (Valbuena et al., 2020) preserves the original mammalian codon optimization
   4509..4592    +  CDS            large T antigen (fragment): large T antigen from SV40 (simian virus 40)
   4615..4736    +  polyA_signal   SV40 poly(A) signal: SV40 polyadenylation signal
   4770..5198    -  rep_origin     f1 ori (sequence partly withheld): f1 bacteriophage origin of replication; arrow indicates direction of (+) strand synthesis
   5225..5329    +  promoter       AmpR promoter: bla
   5331..134     +  promoter       SV40 promoter (across the origin): SV40 enhancer and early promoter
