[The description below was written by a language model from this plasmid's Addgene catalogue record and pLannotate feature annotations shown in this document.]
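Description:
pEB3-mScarlet3_N1 is a mammalian expression plasmid of about 5.6 kb built on an N1-type backbone, in which the gene of interest sits upstream of the fluorescent protein so that the tag is fused to its C-terminus. It is maintained in E. coli as a high-copy plasmid through a ColE1/pUC-type origin and selected with kanamycin. The resistance cassette is the Tn5 NeoR/KanR aminoglycoside phosphotransferase, placed behind tandem bacterial (AmpR/bla) and SV40 early promoters and terminated by the HSV TK polyadenylation signal. This arrangement lets the same gene confer kanamycin resistance in bacteria and G418 resistance in mammalian cells. An f1 phage origin is also present. Short matches to ble, the bGH poly(A) signal and SV40 large T antigen are small fragments, most likely annotation hits within backbone sequence rather than functional elements.

The payload is driven by the human cytomegalovirus immediate-early enhancer and promoter, followed by a remnant of the multiple cloning site. The coding region consists of human MAPRE3 (EB3), a plus-end tracking protein that binds growing microtubule ends, joined through a short linker to a red fluorescent protein and terminated by the SV40 poly(A) signal. The annotation tool labels the fluorescent protein as a fragment of an mScarlet-I derivative, which is a closest-match call. The catalogue entry identifies it as mScarlet3, a bright and fast-maturing member of the mScarlet family. On transfection into mammalian cells the fusion labels microtubule plus ends, which allows microtubule growth dynamics to be imaged live in the red channel. The 5′ cloning site used for the insert is not recorded.
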