Addgene plasmid #189770: pEB3-mScarlet3_N1
Purpose: Construct for labelling microtubule plus ends in mammalian cells with EB3-mScarlet3
Depositing lab: Dorus Gadella. Publication: mScarlet3: a brilliant and fast-maturing red fluorescent protein. Gadella TWJ Jr, van Weeren L, Stouthamer J, Hink MA, Wolters AHG, Giepmans BNG, Aumonier S, Dupuy J, Royant A. Nat Methods. 2023 Apr;20(4):541-545. doi: 10.1038/s41592-023-01809-y. Epub 2023 Mar 27. PubMed 36973546.
Backbone
  Vector backbone: pN1
  Vector type: Mammalian Expression
Growth in bacteria
  Bacterial resistance: Kanamycin, 50 μg/mL
  Growth temperature: 37°C
  Growth strain: DH5alpha
  Copy number: High Copy
Gene/Insert
  Gene/Insert name: EB3-mScarlet3
  Species: Synthetic
  Promoter: CMV
  Cloning method: Restriction Enzyme; 5′ cloning site unknown (unknown if destroyed)
Terms and licenses: Academic/Nonprofit Terms; Industry Terms: Not Available to Industry
How to cite: pEB3-mScarlet3_N1 was a gift from Dorus Gadella (Addgene plasmid # 189770 ; http://n2t.net/addgene:189770 ; RRID:Addgene_189770)
